>Addgene plasmid #153018 | TMPRSS2 g4 + Cas9 | addgene full sequence | sequence record 298698 | Addgene NGS Result
GGGTCTCTCTGGTTAGACCAGATCTGAGCCTGGGAGCTCTCTGGCTAACTAGGGAACCCACTGCTTAAGC
CTCAATAAAGCTTGCCTTGAGTGCTTCAAGTAGTGTGTGCCCGTCTGTTGTGTGACTCTGGTAACTAGAG
ATCCCTCAGACCCTTTTAGTCAGTGTGGAAAATCTCTAGCAGTGGCGCCCGAACAGGGACTTGAAAGCGA
AAGGGAAACCAGAGGAGCTCTCTCGACGCAGGACTCGGCTTGCTGAAGCGCGCACGGCAAGAGGCGAGGG
GCGGCGACTGGTGAGTACGCCAAAAATTTTGACTAGCGGAGGCTAGAAGGAGAGAGATGGGTGCGAGAGC
GTCAGTATTAAGCGGGGGAGAATTAGATCGCGATGGGAAAAAATTCGGTTAAGGCCAGGGGGAAAGAAAA
AATATAAATTAAAACATATAGTATGGGCAAGCAGGGAGCTAGAACGATTCGCAGTTAATCCTGGCCTGTT
AGAAACATCAGAAGGCTGTAGACAAATACTGGGACAGCTACAACCATCCCTTCAGACAGGATCAGAAGAA
CTTAGATCATTATATAATACAGTAGCAACCCTCTATTGTGTGCATCAAAGGATAGAGATAAAAGACACCA
AGGAAGCTTTAGACAAGATAGAGGAAGAGCAAAACAAAAGTAAGACCACCGCACAGCAAGCGGCCGCTGA
TCTTCAGACCTGGAGGAGGAGATATGAGGGACAATTGGAGAAGTGAATTATATAAATATAAAGTAGTAAA
AATTGAACCATTAGGAGTAGCACCCACCAAGGCAAAGAGAAGAGTGGTGCAGAGAGAAAAAAGAGCAGTG
GGAATAGGAGCTTTGTTCCTTGGGTTCTTGGGAGCAGCAGGAAGCACTATGGGCGCAGCGTCAATGACGC
TGACGGTACAGGCCAGACAATTATTGTCTGGTATAGTGCAGCAGCAGAACAATTTGCTGAGGGCTATTGA
GGCGCAACAGCATCTGTTGCAACTCACAGTCTGGGGCATCAAGCAGCTCCAGGCAAGAATCCTGGCTGTG
GAAAGATACCTAAAGGATCAACAGCTCCTGGGGATTTGGGGTTGCTCTGGAAAACTCGCCATTTGTCTCA
AGATCTAGAATTCAAAAAAAGCACCGACTCGGTGCCACTTTGCTGTTTCCAGCAAAGTTGATAACGGACT
AGCCTTATTTAAACTTGCTATGCTGTTTCCAGCATAGCTCTTAAACCTTAACAATCCATGGCATTGCGGT
GTTTCGTCCTTTCCACAAGATATATAAAGCCAAGAAATCGAAATACTTTCAAGTTACGGTAAGCATATGA
TAGTCCATTTTAAAACATAATTTTAAAACTGCAAACTACCCAAGAAATTATTACTTTCTACGTCACGTAT
TTTGTACTAATATCTTTGTGTTTACAGTCAAATTAATTCTAATTATCTCTCTAACAGCCTTGTATCGTAT
ATGCAAATATGAAGGAATCATGGGAAATAGGCCCTCCCACAATTTTAAAAGAAAAGGGGGGATTGGGGGG
TACAGTGCAGGGGAAAGAATAGTAGACATAATAGCAACAGACATACAAACTAAAGAATTACAAAAACAAA
TTACAAAAATTCAAAATTTTCGGGTTTATTACAGGGACAGCAGAGATCCACTTTGGCGCCGGCTCGAGTG
GCTCCGGTGCCCGTCAGTGGGCAGAGCGCACATCGCCCACAGTCCCCGAGAAGTTGGGGGGAGGGGTCGG
CAATTGAACCGGTGCCTAGAGAAGGTGGCGCGGGGTAAACTGGGAAAGTGATGTCGTGTACTGGCTCCGC
CTTTTTCCCGAGGGTGGGGGAGAACCGTATATAAGTGCAGTAGTCGCCGTGAACGTTCTTTTTCGCAACG
GGTTTGCCGCCAGAACACAGGTGTCGTGACGCGGGATCCGCCACCATGGATTACAAAGACGATGACGATA
AGATGGCCCCAAAGAAGAAGCGGAAGGTCGGTATCCACGGAGTCCCAGCAGCCGACAAGAAGTACAGCAT
CGGCCTGGACATCGGCACCAACTCTGTGGGCTGGGCCGTGATCACCGACGAGTACAAGGTGCCCAGCAAG
AAATTCAAGGTGCTGGGCAACACCGACCGGCACAGCATCAAGAAGAACCTGATCGGAGCCCTGCTGTTCG
ACAGCGGCGAAACAGCCGAGGCCACCCGGCTGAAGAGAACCGCCAGAAGAAGATACACCAGACGGAAGAA
CCGGATCTGCTATCTGCAAGAGATCTTCAGCAACGAGATGGCCAAGGTGGACGACAGCTTCTTCCACAGA
CTGGAAGAGTCCTTCCTGGTGGAAGAGGATAAGAAGCACGAGCGGCACCCCATCTTCGGCAACATCGTGG
ACGAGGTGGCCTACCACGAGAAGTACCCCACCATCTACCACCTGAGAAAGAAACTGGTGGACAGCACCGA
CAAGGCCGACCTGCGGCTGATCTATCTGGCCCTGGCCCACATGATCAAGTTCCGGGGCCACTTCCTGATC
GAGGGCGACCTGAACCCCGACAACAGCGACGTGGACAAGCTGTTCATCCAGCTGGTGCAGACCTACAACC
AGCTGTTCGAGGAAAACCCCATCAACGCCAGCGGCGTGGACGCCAAGGCCATCCTGTCTGCCAGACTGAG
CAAGAGCAGACGGCTGGAAAATCTGATCGCCCAGCTGCCCGGCGAGAAGAAGAATGGCCTGTTCGGAAAC
CTGATTGCCCTGAGCCTGGGCCTGACCCCCAACTTCAAGAGCAACTTCGACCTGGCCGAGGATGCCAAAC
TGCAGCTGAGCAAGGACACCTACGACGACGACCTGGACAACCTGCTGGCCCAGATCGGCGACCAGTACGC
CGACCTGTTTCTGGCCGCCAAGAACCTGTCCGACGCCATCCTGCTGAGCGACATCCTGAGAGTGAACACC
GAGATCACCAAGGCCCCCCTGAGCGCCTCTATGATCAAGAGATACGACGAGCACCACCAGGACCTGACCC
TGCTGAAAGCTCTCGTGCGGCAGCAGCTGCCTGAGAAGTACAAAGAGATTTTCTTCGACCAGAGCAAGAA
CGGCTACGCCGGCTACATTGACGGCGGAGCCAGCCAGGAAGAGTTCTACAAGTTCATCAAGCCCATCCTG
GAAAAGATGGACGGCACCGAGGAACTGCTCGTGAAGCTGAACAGAGAGGACCTGCTGCGGAAGCAGCGGA
CCTTCGACAACGGCAGCATCCCCCACCAGATCCACCTGGGAGAGCTGCACGCCATTCTGCGGCGGCAGGA
AGATTTTTACCCATTCCTGAAGGACAACCGGGAAAAGATCGAGAAGATCCTGACCTTCCGCATCCCCTAC
TACGTGGGCCCTCTGGCCAGGGGAAACAGCAGATTCGCCTGGATGACCAGAAAGAGCGAGGAAACCATCA
CCCCCTGGAACTTCGAGGAAGTGGTGGACAAGGGCGCTTCCGCCCAGAGCTTCATCGAGCGGATGACCAA
CTTCGATAAGAACCTGCCCAACGAGAAGGTGCTGCCCAAGCACAGCCTGCTGTACGAGTACTTCACCGTG
TATAACGAGCTGACCAAAGTGAAATACGTGACCGAGGGAATGAGAAAGCCCGCCTTCCTGAGCGGCGAGC
AGAAAAAGGCCATCGTGGACCTGCTGTTCAAGACCAACCGGAAAGTGACCGTGAAGCAGCTGAAAGAGGA
CTACTTCAAGAAAATCGAGTGCTTCGACTCCGTGGAAATCTCCGGCGTGGAAGATCGGTTCAACGCCTCC
CTGGGCACATACCACGATCTGCTGAAAATTATCAAGGACAAGGACTTCCTGGACAATGAGGAAAACGAGG
ACATTCTGGAAGATATCGTGCTGACCCTGACACTGTTTGAGGACAGAGAGATGATCGAGGAACGGCTGAA
AACCTATGCCCACCTGTTCGACGACAAAGTGATGAAGCAGCTGAAGCGGCGGAGATACACCGGCTGGGGC
AGGCTGAGCCGGAAGCTGATCAACGGCATCCGGGACAAGCAGTCCGGCAAGACAATCCTGGATTTCCTGA
AGTCCGACGGCTTCGCCAACAGAAACTTCATGCAGCTGATCCACGACGACAGCCTGACCTTTAAAGAGGA
CATCCAGAAAGCCCAGGTGTCCGGCCAGGGCGATAGCCTGCACGAGCACATTGCCAATCTGGCCGGCAGC
CCCGCCATTAAGAAGGGCATCCTGCAGACAGTGAAGGTGGTGGACGAGCTCGTGAAAGTGATGGGCCGGC
ACAAGCCCGAGAACATCGTGATCGAAATGGCCAGAGAGAACCAGACCACCCAGAAGGGACAGAAGAACAG
CCGCGAGAGAATGAAGCGGATCGAAGAGGGCATCAAAGAGCTGGGCAGCCAGATCCTGAAAGAACACCCC
GTGGAAAACACCCAGCTGCAGAACGAGAAGCTGTACCTGTACTACCTGCAGAATGGGCGGGATATGTACG
TGGACCAGGAACTGGACATCAACCGGCTGTCCGACTACGATGTGGACCATATCGTGCCTCAGAGCTTTCT
GAAGGACGACTCCATCGACAACAAGGTGCTGACCAGAAGCGACAAGAACCGGGGCAAGAGCGACAACGTG
CCCTCCGAAGAGGTCGTGAAGAAGATGAAGAACTACTGGCGGCAGCTGCTGAACGCCAAGCTGATTACCC
AGAGAAAGTTCGACAATCTGACCAAGGCCGAGAGAGGCGGCCTGAGCGAACTGGATAAGGCCGGCTTCAT
CAAGAGACAGCTGGTGGAAACCCGGCAGATCACAAAGCACGTGGCACAGATCCTGGACTCCCGGATGAAC
ACTAAGTACGACGAGAATGACAAGCTGATCCGGGAAGTGAAAGTGATCACCCTGAAGTCCAAGCTGGTGT
CCGATTTCCGGAAGGATTTCCAGTTTTACAAAGTGCGCGAGATCAACAACTACCACCACGCCCACGACGC
CTACCTGAACGCCGTCGTGGGAACCGCCCTGATCAAAAAGTACCCTAAGCTGGAAAGCGAGTTCGTGTAC
GGCGACTACAAGGTGTACGACGTGCGGAAGATGATCGCCAAGAGCGAGCAGGAAATCGGCAAGGCTACCG
CCAAGTACTTCTTCTACAGCAACATCATGAACTTTTTCAAGACCGAGATTACCCTGGCCAACGGCGAGAT
CCGGAAGCGGCCTCTGATCGAGACAAACGGCGAAACCGGGGAGATCGTGTGGGATAAGGGCCGGGATTTT
GCCACCGTGCGGAAAGTGCTGAGCATGCCCCAAGTGAATATCGTGAAAAAGACCGAGGTGCAGACAGGCG
GCTTCAGCAAAGAGTCTATCCTGCCCAAGAGGAACAGCGATAAGCTGATCGCCAGAAAGAAGGACTGGGA
CCCTAAGAAGTACGGCGGCTTCGACAGCCCCACCGTGGCCTATTCTGTGCTGGTGGTGGCCAAAGTGGAA
AAGGGCAAGTCCAAGAAACTGAAGAGTGTGAAAGAGCTGCTGGGGATCACCATCATGGAAAGAAGCAGCT
TCGAGAAGAATCCCATCGACTTTCTGGAAGCCAAGGGCTACAAAGAAGTGAAAAAGGACCTGATCATCAA
GCTGCCTAAGTACTCCCTGTTCGAGCTGGAAAACGGCCGGAAGAGAATGCTGGCCTCTGCCGGCGAACTG
CAGAAGGGAAACGAACTGGCCCTGCCCTCCAAATATGTGAACTTCCTGTACCTGGCCAGCCACTATGAGA
AGCTGAAGGGCTCCCCCGAGGATAATGAGCAGAAACAGCTGTTTGTGGAACAGCACAAGCACTACCTGGA
CGAGATCATCGAGCAGATCAGCGAGTTCTCCAAGAGAGTGATCCTGGCCGACGCTAATCTGGACAAAGTG
CTGTCCGCCTACAACAAGCACCGGGATAAGCCCATCAGAGAGCAGGCCGAGAATATCATCCACCTGTTTA
CCCTGACCAATCTGGGAGCCCCTGCCGCCTTCAAGTACTTTGACACCACCATCGACCGGAAGAGGTACAC
CAGCACCAAAGAGGTGCTGGACGCCACCCTGATCCACCAGAGCATCACCGGCCTGTACGAGACACGGATC
GACCTGTCTCAGCTGGGAGGCGACAAGCGTCCTGCTGCTACTAAGAAAGCTGGTCAAGCTAAGAAAAAGA
AAGCTAGCGGCAGCGGCGCCACCAACTTCAGCCTGCTGAAGCAGGCCGGCGACGTGGAGGAGAACCCCGG
CCCCATGAGCGAGCTGATTAAGGAGAACATGCACATGAAGCTGTACATGGAGGGCACCGTGGACAACCAT
CACTTCAAGTGCACATCCGAGGGCGAAGGCAAGCCCTACGAGGGCACCCAGACCATGAGAATCAAGGTGG
TCGAGGGCGGCCCTCTCCCCTTCGCCTTCGACATCCTGGCTACTAGCTTCCTCTACGGCAGCAAGACCTT
CATCAACCACACCCAGGGCATCCCCGACTTCTTCAAGCAGTCCTTCCCTGAGGGCTTCACATGGGAGAGA
GTCACCACATACGAAGACGGGGGCGTGCTGACCGCTACCCAGGACACCAGCCTCCAGGACGGCTGCCTCA
TCTACAACGTCAAGATCAGAGGGGTGAACTTCACATCCAACGGCCCTGTGATGCAGAAGAAAACACTCGG
CTGGGAGGCCTTCACCGAAACGCTGTACCCCGCTGACGGCGGCCTGGAAGGCAGAAACGACATGGCCCTG
AAGCTCGTGGGCGGGAGCCATCTGATCGCAAACGCCAAGACCACATATAGATCCAAGAAACCCGCTAAGA
ACCTCAAGATGCCTGGCGTCTACTATGTGGACTACAGACTGGAAAGAATCAAGGAGGCCAACAACGAGAC
CTACGTCGAGCAGCACGAGGTGGCAGTGGCCAGATACTGCGACCTCCCTAGCAAACTGGGGCACAAGCTT
AATTGAGTCGACAATCAACCTCTGGATTACAAAATTTGTGAAAGATTGACTGGTATTCTTAACTATGTTG
CTCCTTTTACGCTATGTGGATACGCTGCTTTAATGCCTTTGTATCATGCTATTGCTTCCCGTATGGCTTT
CATTTTCTCCTCCTTGTATAAATCCTGGTTGCTGTCTCTTTATGAGGAGTTGTGGCCCGTTGTCAGGCAA
CGTGGCGTGGTGTGCACTGTGTTTGCTGACGCAACCCCCACTGGTTGGGGCATTGCCACCACCTGTCAGC
TCCTTTCCGGGACTTTCGCTTTCCCCCTCCCTATTGCCACGGCGGAACTCATCGCCGCCTGCCTTGCCCG
CTGCTGGACAGGGGCTCGGCTGTTGGGCACTGACAATTCCGTGGTGTTGTCGGGGAAATCATCGTCCTTT
CCTTGGCTGCTCGCCTGTGTTGCCACCTGGATTCTGCGCGGGACGTCCTTCTGCTACGTCCCTTCGGCCC
TCAATCCAGCGGACCTTCCTTCCCGCGGCCTGCTGCCGGCTCTGCGGCCTCTTCCGCGTCTTCGCCTTCG
CCCTCAGACGAGTCGGATCTCCCTTTGGGCCGCCTCCCCGCGTCGACTTTAAGACCAATGACTTACAAGG
CAGCTGTAGATCTTAGCCACTTTTTAAAAGAAAAGGGGGGACTGGAAGGGCTAATTCACTCCCAACGAAG
ACAAGATCTGCTTTTTGCTTGTACTGGGTCTCTCTGGTTAGACCAGATCTGAGCCTGGGAGCTCTCTGGC
TAACTAGGGAACCCACTGCTTAAGCCTCAATAAAGCTTGCCTTGAGTGCTTCAAGTAGTGTGTGCCCGTC
TGTTGTGTGACTCTGGTAACTAGAGATCCCTCAGACCCTTTTAGTCAGTGTGGAAAATCTCTAGCAGTAC
GTATAGTAGTTCATGTCATCTTATTATTCAGTATTTATAACTTGCAAAGAAATGAATATCAGAGAGTGAG
AGGAACTTGTTTATTGCAGCTTATAATGGTTACAAATAAAGCAATAGCATCACAAATTTCACAAATAAAG
CATTTTTTTCACTGCATTCTAGTTGTGGTTTGTCCAAACTCATCAATGTATCTTATCATGTCTGGCTCTA
GCTATCCCGCCCCTAACTCCGCCCATCCCGCCCCTAACTCCGCCCAGTTCCGCCCATTCTCCGCCCCATG
GCTGACTAATTTTTTTTATTTATGCAGAGGCCGAGGCCGCCTCGGCCTCTGAGCTATTCCAGAAGTAGTG
AGGAGGCTTTTTTGGAGGCCTAGGGACGTACCCAATTCGCCCTATAGTGAGTCGTATTACGCGCGCTCAC
TGGCCGTCGTTTTACAACGTCGTGACTGGGAAAACCCTGGCGTTACCCAACTTAATCGCCTTGCAGCACA
TCCCCCTTTCGCCAGCTGGCGTAATAGCGAAGAGGCCCGCACCGATCGCCCTTCCCAACAGTTGCGCAGC
CTGAATGGCGAATGGG
[124 nt withheld, positions 8417-8540]
C
[91 nt withheld, positions 8542-8632]
A
[49 nt withheld, positions 8634-8682]
CCTTTGACGTTGGAGTCCACGTTCTTT
[37 nt withheld, positions 8710-8746]
ACCCTATCTCGGTCTATTCTTTTGATTTATAAGGGATTTTGCCGATTTCGGCCTATTGGTTAAAAAATGA
GCTGATTTAACAAAAATTTAACGCGAATTTTAACAAAATATTAACGCTTACAATTTAGGTGGCACTTTTC
GGGGAAATGTGCGCGGAACCCCTATTTGTTTATTTTTCTAAATACATTCAAATATGTATCCGCTCATGAG
ACAATAACCCTGATAAATGCTTCAATAATATTGAAAAAGGAAGAGTATGAGTATTCAACATTTCCGTGTC
GCCCTTATTCCCTTTTTTGCGGCATTTTGCCTTCCTGTTTTTGCTCACCCAGAAACGCTGGTGAAAGTAA
AAGATGCTGAAGATCAGTTGGGTGCACGAGTGGGTTACATCGAACTGGATCTCAACAGCGGTAAGATCCT
TGAGAGTTTTCGCCCCGAAGAACGTTTTCCAATGATGAGCACTTTTAAAGTTCTGCTATGTGGCGCGGTA
TTATCCCGTATTGACGCCGGGCAAGAGCAACTCGGTCGCCGCATACACTATTCTCAGAATGACTTGGTTG
AGTACTCACCAGTCACAGAAAAGCATCTTACGGATGGCATGACAGTAAGAGAATTATGCAGTGCTGCCAT
AACCATGAGTGATAACACTGCGGCCAACTTACTTCTGACAACGATCGGAGGACCGAAGGAGCTAACCGCT
TTTTTGCACAACATGGGGGATCATGTAACTCGCCTTGATCGTTGGGAACCGGAGCTGAATGAAGCCATAC
CAAACGACGAGCGTGACACCACGATGCCTGTAGCAATGGCAACAACGTTGCGCAAACTATTAACTGGCGA
ACTACTTACTCTAGCTTCCCGGCAACAATTAATAGACTGGATGGAGGCGGATAAAGTTGCAGGACCACTT
CTGCGCTCGGCCCTTCCGGCTGGCTGGTTTATTGCTGATAAATCTGGAGCCGGTGAGCGTGGGTCTCGCG
GTATCATTGCAGCACTGGGGCCAGATGGTAAGCCCTCCCGTATCGTAGTTATCTACACGACGGGGAGTCA
GGCAACTATGGATGAACGAAATAGACAGATCGCTGAGATAGGTGCCTCACTGATTAAGCATTGGTAACTG
TCAGACCAAGTTTACTCATATATACTTTAGATTGATTTAAAACTTCATTTTTAATTTAAAAGGATCTAGG
TGAAGATCCTTTTTGATAATCTCATGACCAAAATCCCTTAACGTGAGTTTTCGTTCCACTGAGCGTCAGA
CCCCGTAGAAAAGATCAAAGGATCTTCTTGAGATCCTTTTTTTCTGCGCGTAATCTGCTGCTTGCAAACA
AAAAAACCACCGCTACCAGCGGTGGTTTGTTTGCCGGATCAAGAGCTACCAACTCTTTTTCCGAAGGTAA
CTGGCTTCAGCAGAGCGCAGATACCAAATACTGTTCTTCTAGTGTAGCCGTAGTTAGGCCACCACTTCAA
GAACTCTGTAGCACCGCCTACATACCTCGCTCTGCTAATCCTGTTACCAGTGGCTGCTGCCAGTGGCGAT
AAGTCGTGTCTTACCGGGTTGGACTCAAGACGATAGTTACCGGATAAGGCGCAGCGGTCGGGCTGAACGG
GGGGTTCGTGCACACAGCCCAGCTTGGAGCGAACGACCTACACCGAACTGAGATACCTACAGCGTGAGCT
ATGAGAAAGCGCCACGCTTCCCGAAGGGAGAAAGGCGGACAGGTATCCGGTAAGCGGCAGGGTCGGAACA
GGAGAGCGCACGAGGGAGCTTCCAGGGGGAAACGCCTGGTATCTTTATAGTCCTGTCGGGTTTCGCCACC
TCTGACTTGAGCGTCGATTTTTGTGATGCTCGTCAGGGGGGCGGAGCCTATGGAAAAACGCCAGCAACGC
GGCCTTTTTACGGTTCCTGGCCTTTTGCTGGCCTTTTGCTCACATGTTCTTTCCTGCGTTATCCCCTGAT
TCTGTGGATAACCGTATTACCGCCTTTGAGTGAGCTGATACCGCTCGCCGCAGCCGAACGACCGAGCGCA
GCGAGTCAGTGAGCGAGGAAGCGGAAGAGCGCCCAATACGCAAACCGCCTCTCCCCGCGCGTTGGCCGAT
TCATTAATGCAGCTGGCACGACAGGTTTCCCGACTGGAAAGCGGGCAGTGAGCGCAACGCAATTAATGTG
AGTTAGCTCACTCATTAGGCACCCCAGGCTTTACACTTTATGCTTCCGGCTCGTATGTTGTGTGGAATTG
TGAGCGGATAACAATTTCACACAGGAAACAGCTATGACCATGATTACGCCAAGCGCGCAATTAACCCTCA
CTAAAGGGAACAAAAGCTGGAGCTGCAAGCTTAATGTAGTCTTATGCAATACTCTTGTAGTCTTGCAACA
TGGTAACGATGAGTTAGCAACATGCCTTACAAGGAGAGAAAAAGCACCGTGCATGCCGATTGGTGGAAGT
AAGGTGGTACGATCGTGCCTTATTAGGAAGGCAACAGACGGGTCTGACATGGATTGGACGAACCACTGAA
TTGCCGCATTGCAGAGATATTGTATTTAAGTGCCTAGCTCGATACATAAAC
Features (pLannotate 1.2.2; 28 found; start..end, strand, type, name):
      1..181     +  LTR            5' LTR (truncated): truncated 5' long terminal repeat (LTR) from HIV-1
    228..353     +  misc_feature   HIV-1 Ψ: packaging signal of human immunodeficiency virus type 1
    337..700     +  CDS            HIV-1 gag (fragment): gag protein from human immunodeficiency virus 1; gag
    846..1079    +  misc_feature   RRE: The Rev response element (RRE) of HIV-1 allows for Rev-dependent mRNA export from the nucleus to the cytoplasm.
   1175..1218    -  misc_RNA       tracrRNA (fragment): trans-activating CRISPR RNA for the Streptococcus pyogenes CRISPR/Cas9 system
   1266..1506    -  promoter       U6 promoter: RNA polymerase III promoter for human U6 snRNA
   1513..1630    +  misc_feature   cPPT/CTS: central polypurine tract and central termination sequence of HIV-1
   1699..1910    +  promoter       EF-1α core promoter: core promoter for human elongation factor EF-1α
   2014..3615    +  CDS            Cas9(N): N-terminal portion of Streptococcus pyogenes Cas9 (Zetsche et al., 2015)
   3616..6114    +  CDS            Cas9(C): C-terminal portion of Streptococcus pyogenes Cas9 (Zetsche et al., 2015)
   6235..6933    +  CDS            TagBFP: TagBFP is a basic (constitutively fluorescent) blue fluorescent protein published in 2008, derived from Entacmaea quadricolor. It is reported to be a very rapidly-maturing monomer with very low acid sensitivity.
   6943..7531    +  misc_feature   WPRE: woodchuck hepatitis virus posttranscriptional regulatory element
   7582..7601    +  misc_feature   cPPT/CTS (fragment): central polypurine tract and central termination sequence of HIV-1
   7603..7836    +  LTR            3' LTR (ΔU3): self-inactivating 3' long terminal repeat (LTR) from HIV-1
   7914..8035    +  polyA_signal   SV40 poly(A) signal: SV40 polyadenylation signal
   8075..8210    +  rep_origin     SV40 ori: SV40 origin of replication
   8231..8249    -  promoter       T7 promoter: promoter for bacteriophage T7 RNA polymerase
   8257..8412    +  CDS            lacZα (fragment): LacZα fragment of β-galactosidase; lacZ fragment
   8417..8845    +  rep_origin     f1 ori (sequence partly withheld): f1 bacteriophage origin of replication; arrow indicates direction of (+) strand synthesis
   8898..9002    +  promoter       AmpR promoter: bla
   9003..9863    +  CDS            AmpR: β-lactamase; bla; confers resistance to ampicillin, carbenicillin, and related antibiotics
  10034..10622   +  rep_origin     ori: high-copy-number ColE1/pMB1/pBR322/pUC origin of replication
  10805..10897   +  CDS            lacI (fragment): lac repressor; lacI; The lac repressor binds to the lac operator to inhibit transcription in E. coli. This inhibition can be relieved by adding lactose or isopropyl-β-D-thiogalactopyranoside (IPTG).
  10910..10931   +  protein_bind   CAP binding site: CAP binding activates transcription in the presence of cAMP. E. coli catabolite activator protein
  10946..10976   +  promoter       lac promoter: promoter for the E. coli lac operon
  10980..11002   +  protein_bind   lac operator (fragment): The lac repressor binds to the lac operator to inhibit transcription in E. coli. This inhibition can be relieved by adding lactose or isopropyl-β-D-thiogalactopyranoside (IPTG). lac repressor encoded by lacI
  11045..11063   +  promoter       T3 promoter: promoter for bacteriophage T3 RNA polymerase
  11091..11317   +  promoter       RSV promoter: Rous sarcoma virus enhancer/promoter
