[The description below was written by a language model from this plasmid's Addgene catalogue record and pLannotate feature annotations shown in this document.]
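Description:
TMPRSS2 g4 + Cas9 is an all-in-one lentiviral CRISPR plasmid built on the Lenti-Cas9-gRNA-TagBFP2 backbone, carrying a single guide RNA directed against human TMPRSS2 together with Streptococcus pyogenes Cas9 and a blue fluorescent marker. In bacteria it is maintained as a high-copy plasmid through a ColE1/pUC-type origin and selected with ampicillin via the β-lactamase gene. The backbone also retains an f1 origin, an SV40 origin and poly(A) signal, and remnants of a lac/lacZα cloning region with T3 and T7 promoters.

The viral portion has a third-generation, self-inactivating layout. An RSV promoter sits upstream of a truncated HIV-1 5' LTR to drive genomic RNA production in packaging cells, followed by the Ψ packaging signal with a gag fragment, the RRE for Rev-dependent export, a cPPT/CTS element, and a ΔU3 3' LTR that disables LTR promoter activity after integration. Within the transfer cassette, a human U6 Pol III promoter lies on the reverse strand and drives the TMPRSS2 guide fused to the Cas9 scaffold, which is annotated as a tracrRNA fragment. In the forward orientation, an EF-1α core promoter drives Cas9, annotated as two contiguous halves that together span the coding sequence. TagBFP follows, and a WPRE enhances transcript expression. The catalogue lists TagBFP2 as a tag or fusion partner, but the feature table does not annotate the short segment between Cas9 and the fluorescent protein, so the linkage is not stated.

There is no drug resistance marker for mammalian cells, so transduced cells are identified or sorted by blue fluorescence. The construct is intended for Cas9-mediated targeting of TMPRSS2 in human cells.
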