Addgene plasmid #153018: TMPRSS2 g4 + Cas9
Purpose: A guide RNA targeting TMPRSS2 in a lentiviral plasmid co-expressing Cas9 and TagBFP2
Depositing lab: Jason Sheltzer. Depositing organization: Cold Spring Harbor Laboratory.
Backbone
  Vector backbone: Lenti-Cas9-gRNA-TagBFP2 (Addgene #124774)
  Vector type: Lentiviral, CRISPR
  Selectable markers: TagBFP2
Growth in bacteria
  Bacterial resistance: Ampicillin, 100 μg/mL
  Growth temperature: 37°C
  Growth strain: NEB Stable
  Copy number: High Copy
Gene/Insert
  Gene/Insert name: Cas9 + TMPRSS2 gRNA
  gRNA/shRNA sequence: CAATGCCATGGATTGTTAAG
  Species: H. sapiens (human)
  Tag / fusion protein: TagBFP2
Terms and licenses: Academic/Nonprofit Terms; Industry Terms: Not Available to Industry
How to cite: TMPRSS2 g4 + Cas9 was a gift from Jason Sheltzer (Addgene plasmid # 153018 ; http://n2t.net/addgene:153018 ; RRID:Addgene_153018)
